Addgene plasmid #156652: pD649-HAsp-IGSF11-Fc(DAPA)-AviTag-6xHis
Purpose: Mammalian expression of cell-surface protein extracellular domain fused to Fc(DAPA)-Avi-6xHis. Protein is secreted from cells.
Depositing lab: Chris Garcia. Depositing organization: Stanford University. Publication: A Human IgSF Cell-Surface Interactome Reveals a Complex Network of Protein-Protein Interactions. Wojtowicz WM, Vielmetter J, Fernandes RA, Siepe DH, Eastman CL, Chisholm GB, Cox S, Klock H, Anderson PW, Rue SM, Miller JJ, Glaser SM, Bragstad ML, Vance J, Lam AW, Lesley SA, Zinn K, Garcia KC. Cell. 2020 Aug 20;182(4):1027-1043.e17. doi: 10.1016/j.cell.2020.07.025. PubMed 32822567.
Backbone
  Vector backbone: pD649
  Backbone size w/o insert (bp): 6106
  Vector type: Mammalian Expression
Growth in bacteria
  Bacterial resistance: Ampicillin, 100 μg/mL
  Growth temperature: 37°C
  Growth strain: DH5alpha
  Copy number: High Copy
Gene/Insert
  Gene/Insert name: IGSF11 (alt name: IGS11)
  Species: H. sapiens (human)
  Insert size (bp): 657
  Mutation: Fc region of human IgG contains D265A and P329A mutations (DAPA)
  Entrez Gene: IGSF11 (a.k.a. BT-IgSF, BTIGSF, CT119, CXADRL1, Igsf13, VSIG3)
  Promoter: CMV/SP6
  Tag / fusion protein: Fc(DAPA)-AviTag-6xHis (C terminal on backbone)
  Cloning method: Restriction Enzyme; 5′ cloning site GCGGCCGC (not destroyed); 3′ cloning site GGCGCGCC (not destroyed)
  Sequencing primers: 5′ ATTTAGGTGACACTATAG; 3′ CACGTACCAGTTGAACTTCACC
Resource information
  A portion of this plasmid was derived from a plasmid made by: synthesis by ThermoFisher
Terms and licenses: Academic/Nonprofit Terms; Industry Terms: Not Available to Industry
Depositor comments: Some plasmids in this collection may have an IS4-like element ISVsa5 family transposase upstream of the CMV promoter.
How to cite: pD649-HAsp-IGSF11-Fc(DAPA)-AviTag-6xHis was a gift from Chris Garcia (Addgene plasmid # 156652 ; http://n2t.net/addgene:156652 ; RRID:Addgene_156652)
