[The description below was written by a language model from this plasmid's Addgene catalogue record and pLannotate feature annotations shown in this document.]
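Description:
pD649-HAsp-IGSF11-Fc(DAPA)-AviTag-6xHis is a mammalian expression plasmid built on the pD649 backbone for secreted production of the extracellular domain of human IGSF11 (also known as VSIG3 or BT-IgSF), an immunoglobulin-superfamily cell adhesion molecule. It is maintained in E. coli as a high-copy plasmid through a ColE1/pUC-type origin and selected with ampicillin via the β-lactamase gene. The full sequence is 6,763 nt. Several small annotated fragments (KanR, lacZα, rrnB T2 terminator, f1 ori, ble) appear to be backbone remnants rather than functional elements.

Expression is driven by the CMV immediate-early enhancer and promoter, followed by a fragment of CMV intron A and an SP6 promoter, which could allow in vitro transcription and serves as a sequencing primer site. The open reading frame begins with a signal peptide: the name indicates an HA signal peptide, while the automated annotation matches this region only partially to a mouse IgH signal sequence. This directs the protein into the secretory pathway. The 657 bp IGSF11 ectodomain lies between retained NotI and AscI sites and is fused at its C terminus to a human IgG1 Fc carrying the D265A and P329A (DAPA) substitutions, which are generally used to reduce Fc effector binding. An AviTag for site-specific biotinylation and a 6xHis tag for metal-affinity purification follow according to the record, although neither is annotated separately in the table. A bGH polyadenylation signal terminates the transcript. A second cassette with SV40 and EM7 promoters, a puromycin N-acetyltransferase sequence and an SV40 poly(A) signal could support puromycin selection in mammalian cells.

The construct belongs to a collection made for mapping human IgSF cell-surface protein interactions. The depositor notes that some members may carry an IS4-like transposase insertion upstream of the CMV promoter; none is annotated here.
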