Features (pLannotate 1.2.2; 21 found; start..end, strand, type, name):
    119..143     -  CDS            KanR (fragment): aminoglycoside phosphotransferase; aph(3')-Ia; confers resistance to kanamycin
    254..842     +  rep_origin     ori: high-copy-number ColE1/pMB1/pBR322/pUC origin of replication
   1067..1084    +  terminator     rrnB T2 terminator (fragment): transcription terminator T2 from the E. coli rrnB gene
   1109..1128    -  CDS            lacZα (fragment): LacZα fragment of β-galactosidase; lacZ fragment
   1584..1600    +  protein_bind   lac operator: The lac repressor binds to the lac operator to inhibit transcription in E. coli. This inhibition can be relieved by adding lactose or isopropyl-β-D-thiogalactopyranoside (IPTG). lac repressor encoded by lacI
   1843..2146    +  enhancer       CMV enhancer: human cytomegalovirus immediate early enhancer
   2147..2350    +  promoter       CMV promoter: human cytomegalovirus (CMV) immediate early promoter
   2486..2529    +  intron         CMV intron (fragment): modified intron A from human cytomegalovirus
   2581..2599    +  promoter       SP6 promoter: promoter for bacteriophage SP6 RNA polymerase
   2603..2640    +  CDS            IgH signal sequence (fragment): signal sequence from the mouse immunoglobulin heavy chain variable region
   2740..3405    +  CDS            IGSF11 (fragment): IGS11_HUMAN - Also known as BTIGSF, CXADRL1, VSIG3. Experimental evidence at protein level: Swiss-Prot protein existence level 1. Functions as a cell adhesion molecule through homophilic interaction. Stimulates cell growth. From Homo sapiens (Human).
   3307..4098    +  CDS            IGHG1 (fragment): IGHG1_HUMAN - Experimental evidence at protein level: Swiss-Prot protein existence level 1. Constant region of immunoglobulin heavy chains. Immunoglobulins, also known as antibodies, are membrane-bound or secreted glycoproteins produced by B lymphocytes. In the recognition phase of humoral immunity, the membrane-bound immunoglobulins serve as receptors which, upon binding of a specific antigen, trigger the clonal expansion and differentiation of B lymphocytes into immunoglobulins- secreting plasma cells. Secreted immunoglobulins mediate the effector phase of humoral immunity, which results in
   4313..4424    +  polyA_signal   bGH poly(A) signal: bovine growth hormone polyadenylation signal
   4425..4533    +  rep_origin     f1 ori (fragment): f1 bacteriophage origin of replication; arrow indicates direction of (+) strand synthesis
   4547..4876    +  promoter       SV40 promoter: SV40 enhancer and early promoter
   4924..4971    +  promoter       EM7 promoter: synthetic bacterial promoter&nbsp
   4990..5589    +  CDS            PuroR (fragment): puromycin N-acetyltransferase; pac from Streptomyces; confers resistance to puromycin
   5599..5724    +  CDS            ble (fragment): BLE_KLEPN - Experimental evidence at protein level: Swiss-Prot protein existence level 1. Binding protein with a strong affinity to the bleomycin family of antibiotics. Binds to CL990; an antimitotic-antibiotic compound. From Klebsiella pneumoniae.
   5719..5840    +  polyA_signal   SV40 poly(A) signal: SV40 polyadenylation signal
   5893..6753    -  CDS            AmpR: β-lactamase; bla; confers resistance to ampicillin, carbenicillin, and related antibiotics
   6756..89      -  promoter       AmpR promoter (fragment) (across the origin): bla
>Addgene plasmid #156652 | pD649-HAsp-IGSF11-Fc(DAPA)-AviTag-6xHis | addgene full sequence | sequence record 417809 | Addgene NGS Result
TTTCAATATTATTGAAGCATTTATCAGGGTTATTGTCTCATGAGCGGATACATATTTGAATGTATTTAGA
AAAATAAACAAATAGGGGTCAGTGTTACAACCAATTAACCAATTCTGAACATTATCGCGAGCCCATTTAT
ACCTGAATATGGCTCATAACACCCCTTGCTCATGACCAAAATCCCTTAACGTGAGTTACGCGCGCGTCGT
TCCACTGAGCGTCAGACCCCGTAGAAAAGATCAAAGGATCTTCTTGAGATCCTTTTTTTCTGCGCGTAAT
CTGCTGCTTGCAAACAAAAAAACCACCGCTACCAGCGGTGGTTTGTTTGCCGGATCAAGAGCTACCAACT
CTTTTTCCGAAGGTAACTGGCTTCAGCAGAGCGCAGATACCAAATACTGTTCTTCTAGTGTAGCCGTAGT
TAGCCCACCACTTCAAGAACTCTGTAGCACCGCCTACATACCTCGCTCTGCTAATCCTGTTACCAGTGGC
TGCTGCCAGTGGCGATAAGTCGTGTCTTACCGGGTTGGACTCAAGACGATAGTTACCGGATAAGGCGCAG
CGGTCGGGCTGAACGGGGGGTTCGTGCACACAGCCCAGCTTGGAGCGAACGACCTACACCGAACTGAGAT
ACCTACAGCGTGAGCTATGAGAAAGCGCCACGCTTCCCGAAGGGAGAAAGGCGGACAGGTATCCGGTAAG
CGGCAGGGTCGGAACAGGAGAGCGCACGAGGGAGCTTCCAGGGGGAAACGCCTGGTATCTTTATAGTCCT
GTCGGGTTTCGCCACCTCTGACTTGAGCGTCGATTTTTGTGATGCTCGTCAGGGGGGCGGAGCCTATGGA
AAAACGCCAGCAACGCGGCCTTTTTACGGTTCCTGGCCTTTTGCTGGCCTTTTGCTCACATGTTCTTTCC
TGCGTTATCCCCTGATTCTGTGGATAACCGTATTACCGCCTTTGAGTGAGCTGATACCGCTCGCCGCAGC
CGAACGACCGAGCGCAGCGAGTCAGTGAGCGAGGAAGCGGAAGGCGAGAGTAGGGAACTGCCAGGCATCA
AACTAAGCAGAAGGCCCCTGACGGATGGCCTTTTTGCGTTTCTACAAACTCTTTCTGTGTTGTAAAACGA
CGGCCAGTCTTAAGCTCGGGCCCCCTGGGCGGTTCTGATAACGAGTAATCGTTAATCCGCAAATAACGTA
AAAACCCGCTTCGGCGGGTTTTTTTATGGGGGGAGTTTAGGGAAAGAGCATTTGTCAGAATATTTAAGGG
CGCCTGTCACTTTGCTTGATATATGAGAATTATTTAACCTTATAAATGAGAAAAAAGCAACGCACTTTAA
ATAAGATACGTTGCTTTTTCGATTGATGAACACCTATAATTAAACTATTCATCTATTATTTATGATTTTT
TGTATATACAATATTTCTAGTTTGTTAAAGAGAATTAAGAAAATAAATCTCGAAAATAATAAAGGGAAAA
TCAGTTTTTGATATCAAAATTATACATGTCAACGATAATACAAAATATAATACAAACTATAAGATGTTAT
CAGTATTTATTATCATTTAGAATAAATTTTGTGTCGCCCTTAATTGTGAGCGGATAACAATTACGAGCTT
CATGCACAGTGGCGTTGACTCAATATTGGCCATTAGCCATATTATTCATTGGTTATATAGCATAAATCAA
TATTGGCTATTGGCCATTGCATACGTTGTATCTATATCATAATATGTACATTTATATTGGCTCATGTCCA
ATATGACCGCCATGTTGGCATTGATTATTGACTAGTTATTAATAGTAATCAATTACGGGGTCATTAGTTC
ATAGCCCATATATGGAGTTCCGCGTTACATAACTTACGGTAAATGGCCCGCCTGGCTGACCGCCCAACGA
CCCCCGCCCATTGACGTCAATAATGACGTATGTTCCCATAGTAACGCCAATAGGGACTTTCCATTGACGT
CAATGGGTGGAGTATTTACGGTAAACTGCCCACTTGGCAGTACATCAAGTGTATCATATGCCAAGTACGC
CCCCTATTGACGTCAATGACGGTAAATGGCCCGCCTGGCATTATGCCCAGTACATGACCTTATGGGACTT
TCCTACTTGGCAGTACATCTACGTATTAGTCATCGCTATTACCATGGTGATGCGGTTTTGGCAGTACATC
AATGGGCGTGGATAGCGGTTTGACTCACGGGGATTTCCAAGTCTCCACCCCATTGACGTCAATGGGAGTT
TGTTTTGGCACCAAAATCAACGGGACTTTCCAAAATGTCGTAACAACTCCGCCCCATTGACGCAAATGGG
CGGTAGGCGTGTACGGTGGGAGGTCTATATAAGCAGAGCTCGTTTAGTGAACCGTCAGATCGCCTGGAGA
CGCCATCCACGCTGTTTTGACCTCCATAGAAGACACCGGGACCGATCCAGCCTCCGCGGCCGGGAACGGT
GCATTGGAACGCGGATTCCCCGTGCCAAGAGTGACGTAAGTACCGCCTATAGAGTCTATAGGCCCACCCC
CTTGGCTTCGTTAGAACGCGGCTACAATTAATACATAACCTTATGTATCATACACATACGATTTAGGTGA
CACTATAGAATAACATCCACTTTGCCTTTCTCTCCACAGGTGTCCACTCCCAGGTCCAACTGCACCTCGG
TTCTATCGAAAACGCGCCTGCTAGCGCCACCATGAAGACCATCATTGCCCTGAGCTACATCTTCTGCCTG
GTGTTCGCTGCGGCCGCCTTGGAAGTTTCTGAGTCTCCTGGATCTATCCAGGTGGCCAGAGGACAGCCTG
CTGTGCTGCCTTGTACCTTTACAACCAGCGCCGCTCTGATCAACCTGAACGTGATCTGGATGGTCACCCC
TCTGAGCAACGCCAACCAGCCTGAGCAAGTGATCCTGTACCAAGGCGGACAGATGTTCGATGGCGCCCCT
AGATTTCACGGCAGAGTGGGCTTTACAGGCACCATGCCTGCCACCAACGTGTCCATCTTCATCAACAACA
CCCAGCTGAGCGACACCGGCACCTACCAGTGTCTGGTCAACAACCTGCCTGACATCGGCGGCAGAAATAT
CGGCGTGACAGGACTGACAGTGCTGGTGCCTCCTTCTGCTCCTCACTGTCAGATCCAGGGCAGCCAGGAT
ATCGGCTCCGATGTGATCCTGCTGTGTAGCAGCGAGGAAGGCATCCCCAGACCAACCTATCTGTGGGAGA
AGCTGGACAACACCCTGAAGCTGCCTCCAACCGCTACACAGGATCAGGTGCAGGGCACCGTGACCATCAG
AAACATCTCTGCCCTGAGCAGCGGCCTGTACCAGTGTGTGGCCTCTAATGCCATCGGCACCTCCACCTGT
CTGCTGGACCTGCAAGTGATTAGCCCTCAGCCTCGGAACATCGGAGGCGCGCCGGGCGGCGACAAGACCC
ACACCTGCCCCCCCTGCCCAGCTCCAGAACTGCTGGGAGGGCCTTCCGTGTTCCTGTTCCCCCCCAAGCC
CAAGGACACCCTGATGATCAGCAGGACCCCCGAGGTGACCTGCGTGGTGGTGGCCGTGTCCCACGAGGAC
CCAGAGGTGAAGTTCAACTGGTACGTGGACGGCGTGGAGGTGCACAACGCCAAGACCAAGCCCAGAGAGG
AGCAGTACAACAGCACCTACAGGGTGGTGTCCGTGCTGACCGTGCTGCACCAGGACTGGCTGAACGGCAA
AGAATACAAGTGCAAAGTCTCCAACAAGGCCCTGGCTGCCCCAATCGAAAAGACAATCAGCAAGGCCAAG
GGCCAGCCACGGGAGCCCCAGGTGTACACCCTGCCCCCCAGCCGGGAGGAGATGACCAAGAACCAGGTGT
CCCTGACCTGTCTGGTGAAGGGCTTCTACCCCAGCGATATCGCCGTGGAGTGGGAGAGCAACGGCCAGCC
CGAGAACAACTACAAGACCACCCCCCCAGTGCTGGACAGCGACGGCAGCTTCTTCCTGTACAGCAAGCTG
ACCGTGGACAAGTCCAGGTGGCAGCAGGGCAACGTGTTCAGCTGCAGCGTGATGCACGAGGCCCTGCACA
ACCACTACACCCAGAAGTCCCTGAGCCTGAGCCCCGGCGGCAGCGGTCTTAATGATATTTTCGAGGCTCA
GAAGATTGAGTGGCATGAACACCACCACCATCACCACTAAGGCCGGCCTGTAGTCACTGGCACAACGCGT
TACCCGGTAAGCCAATCGGGTATACACGGTCGTCATACTGCAGACAGGGTTCTTCTACTTTGCAAGATAG
TCTTGAGTAGTAAAATAAATAGATAGAGAAAATCAGCCTCGACTGTGCCTTCTAGTTGCCAGCCATCTGT
TGTTTGCCCCTCCCCCGTGCCTTCCTTGACCCTGGAAGGTGCCACTCCCACTGTCCTTTCCTAATAAAAT
GAGGAAATTGCATCACAACACTCAACCCTATCTCGGTCTATTCTTTTGATTTATAAGGGATTTTGCCGAT
TTCGGCCTATTGGTTAAAAAATGAGCTGATTTAACAAAAATTTAACGCGAATTAATTCTGTGGAATGTGT
GTCAGTTAGGGTGTGGAAAGTCCCCAGGCTCCCCAGCAGGCAGAAGTATGCAAAGCATGCATCTCAATTA
GTCAGCAACCAGGTGTGGAAAGTCCCCAGGCTCCCCAGCAGGCAGAAGTATGCAAAGCATGCATCTCAAT
TAGTCAGCAACCATAGTCCCGCCCCTAACTCCGCCCATCCCGCCCCTAACTCCGCCCAGTTCCGCCCATT
CTCCGCCCCATGGCTGACTAATTTTTTTTATTTATGCAGAGGCCGAGGCCGCCTCTGCCTCTGAGCTATT
CCAGAAGTAGTGAGGAGGCTTTTTTGGAGGCCTAGGCTTTTGCAAAAAGCTCCCGGGAGCTTGTATATCC
ATTTTCGGATCTGATCAGCACGTGTTGACAATTAATCATCGGCATAGTATATCGGCATAGTATAATACGA
CAAGGTGAGGAACTAAACCATGACCGAGTACAAGCCCACGGTGCGCCTCGCCACCCGCGACGACGTCCCC
AGGGCCGTACGCACCCTCGCCGCCGCGTTCGCCGACTACCCCGCCACGCGCCACACCGTCGATCCGGACC
GCCACATCGAGCGGGTCACCGAGCTGCAAGAACTCTTCCTCACGCGCGTCGGGCTCGACATCGGCAAGGT
GTGGGTCGCGGACGACGGCGCCGCGGTGGCGGTCTGGACCACGCCGGAGAGCGTCGAAGCGGGGGCGGTG
TTCGCCGAGATCGGCCCGCGCATGGCCGAGTTGAGCGGTTCCCGGCTGGCCGCGCAGCAACAGATGGAAG
GCCTCCTGGCGCCGCACCGGCCCAAGGAGCCCGCGTGGTTCCTGGCCACCGTCGGCGTCTCGCCCGACCA
CCAGGGCAAGGGTCTGGGCAGCGCCGTCGTGCTCCCCGGAGTGGAGGCGGCCGAGCGCGCCGGGGTGCCC
GCCTTCCTGGAGACATCCGCGCCCCGCAACCTCCCCTTCTACGAGCGGCTCGGCTTCACCGTCACCGCCG
ACGTCGAGGTGCCCGAAGGACCGCGCACCTGGTGCATGACCCGCAAGCCCGGTGCCTGACACGTGCTACG
AGATTTCGATTCCACCGCCGCCTTCTATGAAAGGTTGGGCTTCGGAATCGTTTTCCGGGACGCCGGCTGG
ATGATCCTCCAGCGCGGGGATCTCATGCTGGAGTTCTTCGCCCACCCCAACTTGTTTATTGCAGCTTATA
ATGGTTACAAATAAAGCAATAGCATCACAAATTTCACAAATAAAGCATTTTTTTCACTGCATTCTAGTTG
TGGTTTGTCCAAACTCATCAATGTATCTTATCATGTCTGTATACCGTCGACCTCTAGCTAGAGCTTGGCG
TAATCATGGTCATTACCAATGCTTAATCAGTGAGGCACCTATCTCAGCGATCTGTCTATTTCGTTCATCC
ATAGTTGCCTGACTCCCCGTCGTGTAGATAACTACGATACGGGAGGGCTTACCATCTGGCCCCAGCGCTG
CGATGATACCGCGAGAACCACGCTCACCGGCTCCGGATTTATCAGCAATAAACCAGCCAGCCGGAAGGGC
CGAGCGCAGAAGTGGTCCTGCAACTTTATCCGCCTCCATCCAGTCTATTAATTGTTGCCGGGAAGCTAGA
GTAAGTAGTTCGCCAGTTAATAGTTTGCGCAACGTTGTTGCCATCGCTACAGGCATCGTGGTGTCACGCT
CGTCGTTTGGTATGGCTTCATTCAGCTCCGGTTCCCAACGATCAAGGCGAGTTACATGATCCCCCATGTT
GTGCAAAAAAGCGGTTAGCTCCTTCGGTCCTCCGATCGTTGTCAGAAGTAAGTTGGCCGCAGTGTTATCA
CTCATGGTTATGGCAGCACTGCATAATTCTCTTACTGTCATGCCATCCGTAAGATGCTTTTCTGTGACTG
GTGAGTACTCAACCAAGTCATTCTGAGAATAGTGTATGCGGCGACCGAGTTGCTCTTGCCCGGCGTCAAT
ACGGGATAATACCGCGCCACATAGCAGAACTTTAAAAGTGCTCATCATTGGAAAACGTTCTTCGGGGCGA
AAACTCTCAAGGATCTTACCGCTGTTGAGATCCAGTTCGATGTAACCCACTCGTGCACCCAACTGATCTT
CAGCATCTTTTACTTTCACCAGCGTTTCTGGGTGAGCAAAAACAGGAAGGCAAAATGCCGCAAAAAAGGG
AATAAGGGCGACACGGAAATGTTGAATACTCATATTCTTCCTT
