>Addgene plasmid #156652 | pD649-HAsp-IGSF11-Fc(DAPA)-AviTag-6xHis | depositor partial sequence | sequence record 302414 | insert (extracellular domain)
TTGGAAGTTTCTGAGTCTCCTGGATCTATCCAGGTGGCCAGAGGACAGCCTGCTGTGCTGCCTTGTACCT
TTACAACCAGCGCCGCTCTGATCAACCTGAACGTGATCTGGATGGTCACCCCTCTGAGCAACGCCAACCA
GCCTGAGCAAGTGATCCTGTACCAAGGCGGACAGATGTTCGATGGCGCCCCTAGATTTCACGGCAGAGTG
GGCTTTACAGGCACCATGCCTGCCACCAACGTGTCCATCTTCATCAACAACACCCAGCTGAGCGACACCG
GCACCTACCAGTGTCTGGTCAACAACCTGCCTGACATCGGCGGCAGAAATATCGGCGTGACAGGACTGAC
AGTGCTGGTGCCTCCTTCTGCTCCTCACTGTCAGATCCAGGGCAGCCAGGATATCGGCTCCGATGTGATC
CTGCTGTGTAGCAGCGAGGAAGGCATCCCCAGACCAACCTATCTGTGGGAGAAGCTGGACAACACCCTGA
AGCTGCCTCCAACCGCTACACAGGATCAGGTGCAGGGCACCGTGACCATCAGAAACATCTCTGCCCTGAG
CAGCGGCCTGTACCAGTGTGTGGCCTCTAATGCCATCGGCACCTCCACCTGTCTGCTGGACCTGCAAGTG
ATTAGCCCTCAGCCTCGGAACATCGGA
